Addgene plasmid #163104: pRD397
Purpose: Expression of mTurquoise2_H-NSdbd in eukaryotes for visualisation of nuclear DNA
Depositing lab: Remus Dame. Depositing organization: Leiden University. Publication: HI-NESS: a family of genetically encoded DNA labels based on a bacterial nucleoid-associated protein. Rashid FM, Mahlandt E, van der Vaart M, Boer DEC, Varela Alvarez M, Henneman B, Brocken DJW, Voskamp P, Blok AJ, Shimizu TS, Meijer AH, Luijsterburg MS, Goedhart J, Cremazy FGE, Dame RT. Nucleic Acids Res. 2021 Nov 4. pii: 6414584. doi: 10.1093/nar/gkab993. PubMed 34734265.
Backbone
  Vector backbone: pcDNA3.1(+)
  Backbone manufacturer: Invitrogen
  Backbone size w/o insert (bp): 5376
  Vector type: Mammalian Expression ; Eukaryotic expression
  Selectable markers: Neomycin (select with G418)
Growth in bacteria
  Bacterial resistance: Ampicillin, 100 μg/mL
  Growth temperature: 37°C
  Growth strain: DH5alpha
  Copy number: High Copy
Gene/Insert
  Gene/Insert name: NLS_mTurquoise2_H-NSdbd_NLS (alt name: mTq2 HI-NESS)
  Species: Synthetic
  Insert size (bp): 942
  Promoter: CMV promoter; T7 promoter
  Cloning method: Gibson Cloning
Terms and licenses: Academic/Nonprofit Terms; Industry Terms: Not Available to Industry
How to cite: pRD397 was a gift from Remus Dame (Addgene plasmid # 163104 ; http://n2t.net/addgene:163104 ; RRID:Addgene_163104)
