[The description below was written by a language model from this plasmid's Addgene catalogue record and pLannotate feature annotations shown in this document.]
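Description:
pRD397 is a mammalian/eukaryotic expression plasmid built on the pcDNA3.1(+) backbone and carrying a synthetic 942 bp insert, NLS_mTurquoise2_H-NSdbd_NLS, also called mTq2 HI-NESS. It is propagated in E. coli as a high-copy plasmid through its ColE1/pUC-type origin, with selection by the ampicillin resistance gene (β-lactamase under its own promoter). An f1 origin is also present. For selection in eukaryotic cells, the SV40 enhancer/early promoter drives a neomycin phosphotransferase gene that ends in an SV40 polyadenylation signal, allowing stable transfectants to be selected with G418. The short annotated fragments (bom, HIV-1 LTR, ble, lacI and the lac promoter/operator region) appear to be backbone remnants or annotation matches rather than functional parts of the design.

The expression cassette places the human CMV immediate-early enhancer and promoter upstream of the fusion gene, followed by the bovine growth hormone polyadenylation signal. A T7 promoter lies between the CMV promoter and the coding region and could support in vitro transcription. The fusion joins the monomeric cyan fluorescent protein mTurquoise2 directly to a fragment of the E. coli nucleoid-associated protein H-NS, corresponding to its DNA-binding domain. According to the insert name, nuclear localisation signals flank the fusion at both ends, although the feature tables do not annotate them separately. The NLSs direct the protein to the nucleus, where the H-NS domain binds DNA, so the construct acts as a genetically encoded cyan label for visualising nuclear DNA in eukaryotic cells. The depositor sequence and the repository's sequencing result give the same feature layout and differ by only three nucleotides in length, within the replication origin region.
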