Features (pLannotate 1.2.2; 21 found; start..end, strand, type, name):
     28..80      -  misc_feature   bom (fragment): basis of mobility region from pBR322
    235..614     +  enhancer       CMV enhancer: human cytomegalovirus immediate early enhancer
    615..818     +  promoter       CMV promoter: human cytomegalovirus (CMV) immediate early promoter
    814..847     +  LTR            5' LTR (truncated) (fragment): truncated 5' long terminal repeat (LTR) from HIV-1
    863..881     +  promoter       T7 promoter: promoter for bacteriophage T7 RNA polymerase
    981..1697    +  CDS            mTurquoise2: mTurquoise2 is a basic (constitutively fluorescent) cyan fluorescent protein published in 2012, derived from Aequorea victoria. It is reported to be a rapidly-maturing monomer with very low acid sensitivity.
   1698..1871    +  CDS            hns (fragment): HNS_ECOLI - Also known as bglY From Escherichia coli (strain K12).
   1918..2142    +  polyA_signal   bGH poly(A) signal: bovine growth hormone polyadenylation signal
   2146..2167    +  promoter       SV40 promoter (fragment): SV40 enhancer and early promoter
   2188..2616    +  rep_origin     f1 ori (sequence partly withheld): f1 bacteriophage origin of replication; arrow indicates direction of (+) strand synthesis
   2630..2959    +  promoter       SV40 promoter: SV40 enhancer and early promoter
   3026..3817    +  CDS            neo: KKA2_KLEPN - Also known as kan, nptII. Experimental evidence at protein level: Swiss-Prot protein existence level 1. Resistance to kanamycin, neomycin, paromomycin, ribostamycin, butirosin and gentamicin B. From Klebsiella pneumoniae.
   3841..3999    +  CDS            ble (fragment): BLE_KLEPN - Experimental evidence at protein level: Swiss-Prot protein existence level 1. Binding protein with a strong affinity to the bleomycin family of antibiotics. Binds to CL990; an antimitotic-antibiotic compound. From Klebsiella pneumoniae.
   3994..4115    +  polyA_signal   SV40 poly(A) signal: SV40 polyadenylation signal
   4188..4204    -  protein_bind   lac operator: The lac repressor binds to the lac operator to inhibit transcription in E. coli. This inhibition can be relieved by adding lactose or isopropyl-β-D-thiogalactopyranoside (IPTG). lac repressor encoded by lacI
   4212..4242    -  promoter       lac promoter: promoter for the E. coli lac operon
   4257..4278    -  protein_bind   CAP binding site: CAP binding activates transcription in the presence of cAMP. E. coli catabolite activator protein
   4291..4383    -  CDS            lacI (fragment): lac repressor; lacI; The lac repressor binds to the lac operator to inhibit transcription in E. coli. This inhibition can be relieved by adding lactose or isopropyl-β-D-thiogalactopyranoside (IPTG).
   4566..5151    -  rep_origin     ori: high-copy-number ColE1/pMB1/pBR322/pUC origin of replication
   5322..6182    -  CDS            AmpR: β-lactamase; bla; confers resistance to ampicillin, carbenicillin, and related antibiotics
   6183..6287    -  promoter       AmpR promoter: bla
>Addgene plasmid #163104 | pRD397 | depositor full sequence | sequence record 316015 | pRD397 sequence 6318 bps
GACGGATCGGGAGATCTCCCGATCCCCTATGGTGCACTCTCAGTACAATCTGCTCTGATGCCGCATAGTT
AAGCCAGTATCTGCTCCCTGCTTGTGTGTTGGAGGTCGCTGAGTAGTGCGCGAGCAAAATTTAAGCTACA
ACAAGGCAAGGCTTGACCGACAATTGCATGAAGAATCTGCTTAGGGTTAGGCGTTTTGCGCTGCTTCGCG
ATGTACGGGCCAGATATACGCGTTGACATTGATTATTGACTAGTTATTAATAGTAATCAATTACGGGGTC
ATTAGTTCATAGCCCATATATGGAGTTCCGCGTTACATAACTTACGGTAAATGGCCCGCCTGGCTGACCG
CCCAACGACCCCCGCCCATTGACGTCAATAATGACGTATGTTCCCATAGTAACGCCAATAGGGACTTTCC
ATTGACGTCAATGGGTGGAGTATTTACGGTAAACTGCCCACTTGGCAGTACATCAAGTGTATCATATGCC
AAGTACGCCCCCTATTGACGTCAATGACGGTAAATGGCCCGCCTGGCATTATGCCCAGTACATGACCTTA
TGGGACTTTCCTACTTGGCAGTACATCTACGTATTAGTCATCGCTATTACCATGGTGATGCGGTTTTGGC
AGTACATCAATGGGCGTGGATAGCGGTTTGACTCACGGGGATTTCCAAGTCTCCACCCCATTGACGTCAA
TGGGAGTTTGTTTTGGCACCAAAATCAACGGGACTTTCCAAAATGTCGTAACAACTCCGCCCCATTGACG
CAAATGGGCGGTAGGCGTGTACGGTGGGAGGTCTATATAAGCAGAGCTCTCTGGCTAACTAGAGAACCCA
CTGCTTACTGGCTTATCGAAATTAATACGACTCACTATAGGGAGACCCAAGCTGGCTAGCGTTTAAACTT
AAGCTTGGTACCGAGCTCGGATCCCCGGGTACCGGTCGCCACCATGCCAAAGAAGAAGAGGAAGGTAGGC
ATGGTGAGCAAGGGCGAGGAGCTGTTCACCGGGGTGGTGCCCATCCTGGTCGAGCTGGACGGCGACGTAA
ACGGCCACAAGTTCAGCGTGTCCGGCGAGGGCGAGGGCGATGCCACCTACGGCAAGCTGACCCTGAAGTT
CATCTGCACCACCGGCAAGCTGCCCGTGCCCTGGCCCACCCTCGTGACCACCCTGTCCTGGGGCGTGCAG
TGCTTCGCCCGCTACCCCGACCACATGAAGCAGCACGACTTCTTCAAGTCCGCCATGCCCGAAGGCTACG
TCCAGGAGCGCACCATCTTCTTCAAGGACGACGGCAACTACAAGACCCGCGCCGAGGTGAAGTTCGAGGG
CGACACCCTGGTGAACCGCATCGAGCTGAAGGGCATCGACTTCAAGGAGGACGGCAACATCCTGGGGCAC
AAGCTGGAGTACAACTACTTTAGCGACAACGTCTATATCACCGCCGACAAGCAGAAGAACGGCATCAAGG
CCAACTTCAAGATCCGCCACAACATCGAGGACGGCGGCGTGCAGCTCGCCGACCACTACCAGCAGAACAC
CCCCATCGGCGACGGCCCCGTGCTGCTGCCCGACAACCACTACCTGAGCACCCAGTCCAAGCTGAGCAAA
GACCCCAACGAGAAGCGCGATCACATGGTCCTGCTGGAGTTCGTGACCGCCGCCGGGATCACTCTCGGCA
TGGACGAGCTGTACAAGGCTGCCGTTAAATCTGGCACCAAAGCTAAACGTGCTCAGCGTCCGGCAAAATA
TAGCTACGTTGACGAAAACGGCGAAACTAAAACCTGGACTGGCCAAGGCCGTACTCCAGCTGTAATCAAA
AAAGCAATGGATGAGCAAGGTAAATCCCTCGACGATTTCCTGATCAAGCAACCGAAAAAGAAACGCAAAG
TTGGGTAAACCCGCTGATCAGCCTCGACTGTGCCTTCTAGTTGCCAGCCATCTGTTGTTTGCCCCTCCCC
CGTGCCTTCCTTGACCCTGGAAGGTGCCACTCCCACTGTCCTTTCCTAATAAAATGAGGAAATTGCATCG
CATTGTCTGAGTAGGTGTCATTCTATTCTGGGGGGTGGGGTGGGGCAGGACAGCAAGGGGGAGGATTGGG
AAGACAATAGCAGGCATGCTGGGGATGCGGTGGGCTCTATGGCTTCTGAGGCGGAAAGAACCAGCTGGGG
CTCTAGGGGGTATCCCC
[124 nt withheld, positions 2188-2311]
C
[91 nt withheld, positions 2313-2403]
A
[49 nt withheld, positions 2405-2453]
CCTTTGACGTTGGAGTCCACGTTCTTT
[37 nt withheld, positions 2481-2517]
ACCCTATCTCGGTCTATTCTTTTGATTTATAAGGGATTTTGCCGATTTCGGCCTATTGGTTAAAAAATGA
GCTGATTTAACAAAAATTTAACGCGAATTAATTCTGTGGAATGTGTGTCAGTTAGGGTGTGGAAAGTCCC
CAGGCTCCCCAGCAGGCAGAAGTATGCAAAGCATGCATCTCAATTAGTCAGCAACCAGGTGTGGAAAGTC
CCCAGGCTCCCCAGCAGGCAGAAGTATGCAAAGCATGCATCTCAATTAGTCAGCAACCATAGTCCCGCCC
CTAACTCCGCCCATCCCGCCCCTAACTCCGCCCAGTTCCGCCCATTCTCCGCCCCATGGCTGACTAATTT
TTTTTATTTATGCAGAGGCCGAGGCCGCCTCTGCCTCTGAGCTATTCCAGAAGTAGTGAGGAGGCTTTTT
TGGAGGCCTAGGCTTTTGCAAAAAGCTCCCGGGAGCTTGTATATCCATTTTCGGATCTGATCAAGAGACA
GGATGAGGATCGTTTCGCATGATTGAACAAGATGGATTGCACGCAGGTTCTCCGGCCGCTTGGGTGGAGA
GGCTATTCGGCTATGACTGGGCACAACAGACAATCGGCTGCTCTGATGCCGCCGTGTTCCGGCTGTCAGC
GCAGGGGCGCCCGGTTCTTTTTGTCAAGACCGACCTGTCCGGTGCCCTGAATGAACTGCAGGACGAGGCA
GCGCGGCTATCGTGGCTGGCCACGACGGGCGTTCCTTGCGCAGCTGTGCTCGACGTTGTCACTGAAGCGG
GAAGGGACTGGCTGCTATTGGGCGAAGTGCCGGGGCAGGATCTCCTGTCATCTCACCTTGCTCCTGCCGA
GAAAGTATCCATCATGGCTGATGCAATGCGGCGGCTGCATACGCTTGATCCGGCTACCTGCCCATTCGAC
CACCAAGCGAAACATCGCATCGAGCGAGCACGTACTCGGATGGAAGCCGGTCTTGTCGATCAGGATGATC
TGGACGAAGAGCATCAGGGGCTCGCGCCAGCCGAACTGTTCGCCAGGCTCAAGGCGCGCATGCCCGACGG
CGAGGATCTCGTCGTGACCCATGGCGATGCCTGCTTGCCGAATATCATGGTGGAAAATGGCCGCTTTTCT
GGATTCATCGACTGTGGCCGGCTGGGTGTGGCGGACCGCTATCAGGACATAGCGTTGGCTACCCGTGATA
TTGCTGAAGAGCTTGGCGGCGAATGGGCTGACCGCTTCCTCGTGCTTTACGGTATCGCCGCTCCCGATTC
GCAGCGCATCGCCTTCTATCGCCTTCTTGACGAGTTCTTCTGAGCGGGACTCTGGGGTTCGAAATGACCG
ACCAAGCGACGCCCAACCTGCCATCACGAGATTTCGATTCCACCGCCGCCTTCTATGAAAGGTTGGGCTT
CGGAATCGTTTTCCGGGACGCCGGCTGGATGATCCTCCAGCGCGGGGATCTCATGCTGGAGTTCTTCGCC
CACCCCAACTTGTTTATTGCAGCTTATAATGGTTACAAATAAAGCAATAGCATCACAAATTTCACAAATA
AAGCATTTTTTTCACTGCATTCTAGTTGTGGTTTGTCCAAACTCATCAATGTATCTTATCATGTCTGTAT
ACCGTCGACCTCTAGCTAGAGCTTGGCGTAATCATGGTCATAGCTGTTTCCTGTGTGAAATTGTTATCCG
CTCACAATTCCACACAACATACGAGCCGGAAGCATAAAGTGTAAAGCCTGGGGTGCCTAATGAGTGAGCT
AACTCACATTAATTGCGTTGCGCTCACTGCCCGCTTTCCAGTCGGGAAACCTGTCGTGCCAGCTGCATTA
ATGAATCGGCCAACGCGCGGGGAGAGGCGGTTTGCGTATTGGGCGCTCTTCCGCTTCCTCGCTCACTGAC
TCGCTGCGCTCGGTCGTTCGGCTGCGGCGAGCGGTATCAGCTCACTCAAAGGCGGTAATACGGTTATCCA
CAGAATCAGGGGATAACGCAGGAAAGAACATGTGAGCAAAAGGCCAGCAAAAGGCCAGGAACCGTAAAAA
GGCCGCGTTGCTGGCGTTTTTCCATAGGCTCCGCCCCCCTGACGAGCATCACAAAAATCGACGCTCAAGT
CAGAGGTGGCGAAACCCGACAGGACTATAAAGATACCAGGCGTTTCCCCCTGGAAGCTCCCTCGTGCGCT
CTCCTGTTCCGACCCTGCCGCTTACCGGATACCTGTCCGCCTTTCTCCCTTCGGGAAGCGTGGCGCTTTC
TCATAGCTCACGCTGTAGGTATCTCAGTTCGGTGTAGGTCGTTCGCTCCAAGCTGGGCTGTGTGCACGAA
CCCCCCGTTCAGCCCGACCGCTGCGCCTTATCCGGTAACTATCGTCTTGAGTCCAACCCGGTAAGACACG
ACTTATCGCCACTGGCAGCAGCCACTGGTAACAGGATTAGCAGAGCGAGGTATGTAGGCGGTGCTACAGA
GTTCTTGAAGTGGTGGCCTAACTACGGCTACACTAGAAGAACAGTATTTGGTATCTGCGCTCTGCTGAAG
CCAGTTACCTTCGGAAAAAGAGTTGGTAGCTCTTGATCCGGCAAACAAACCACCGCTGGTAGCGGTTTTT
TTGTTTGCAAGCAGCAGATTACGCGCAGAAAAAAAGGATCTCAAGAAGATCCTTTGATCTTTTCTACGGG
GTCTGACGCTCAGTGGAACGAAAACTCACGTTAAGGGATTTTGGTCATGAGATTATCAAAAAGGATCTTC
ACCTAGATCCTTTTAAATTAAAAATGAAGTTTTAAATCAATCTAAAGTATATATGAGTAAACTTGGTCTG
ACAGTTACCAATGCTTAATCAGTGAGGCACCTATCTCAGCGATCTGTCTATTTCGTTCATCCATAGTTGC
CTGACTCCCCGTCGTGTAGATAACTACGATACGGGAGGGCTTACCATCTGGCCCCAGTGCTGCAATGATA
CCGCGAGACCCACGCTCACCGGCTCCAGATTTATCAGCAATAAACCAGCCAGCCGGAAGGGCCGAGCGCA
GAAGTGGTCCTGCAACTTTATCCGCCTCCATCCAGTCTATTAATTGTTGCCGGGAAGCTAGAGTAAGTAG
TTCGCCAGTTAATAGTTTGCGCAACGTTGTTGCCATTGCTACAGGCATCGTGGTGTCACGCTCGTCGTTT
GGTATGGCTTCATTCAGCTCCGGTTCCCAACGATCAAGGCGAGTTACATGATCCCCCATGTTGTGCAAAA
AAGCGGTTAGCTCCTTCGGTCCTCCGATCGTTGTCAGAAGTAAGTTGGCCGCAGTGTTATCACTCATGGT
TATGGCAGCACTGCATAATTCTCTTACTGTCATGCCATCCGTAAGATGCTTTTCTGTGACTGGTGAGTAC
TCAACCAAGTCATTCTGAGAATAGTGTATGCGGCGACCGAGTTGCTCTTGCCCGGCGTCAATACGGGATA
ATACCGCGCCACATAGCAGAACTTTAAAAGTGCTCATCATTGGAAAACGTTCTTCGGGGCGAAAACTCTC
AAGGATCTTACCGCTGTTGAGATCCAGTTCGATGTAACCCACTCGTGCACCCAACTGATCTTCAGCATCT
TTTACTTTCACCAGCGTTTCTGGGTGAGCAAAAACAGGAAGGCAAAATGCCGCAAAAAAGGGAATAAGGG
CGACACGGAAATGTTGAATACTCATACTCTTCCTTTTTCAATATTATTGAAGCATTTATCAGGGTTATTG
TCTCATGAGCGGATACATATTTGAATGTATTTAGAAAAATAAACAAATAGGGGTTCCGCGCACATTTCCC
CGAAAAGTGCCACCTGACGTC
