Features (pLannotate 1.2.2; 21 found; start..end, strand, type, name):
     28..80      -  misc_feature   bom (fragment): basis of mobility region from pBR322
    235..614     +  enhancer       CMV enhancer: human cytomegalovirus immediate early enhancer
    615..818     +  promoter       CMV promoter: human cytomegalovirus (CMV) immediate early promoter
    814..847     +  LTR            5' LTR (truncated) (fragment): truncated 5' long terminal repeat (LTR) from HIV-1
    863..881     +  promoter       T7 promoter: promoter for bacteriophage T7 RNA polymerase
    981..1697    +  CDS            mTurquoise2: mTurquoise2 is a basic (constitutively fluorescent) cyan fluorescent protein published in 2012, derived from Aequorea victoria. It is reported to be a rapidly-maturing monomer with very low acid sensitivity.
   1698..1871    +  CDS            hns (fragment): HNS_ECOLI - Also known as bglY From Escherichia coli (strain K12).
   1918..2142    +  polyA_signal   bGH poly(A) signal: bovine growth hormone polyadenylation signal
   2146..2167    +  promoter       SV40 promoter (fragment): SV40 enhancer and early promoter
   2188..2616    +  rep_origin     f1 ori (sequence partly withheld): f1 bacteriophage origin of replication; arrow indicates direction of (+) strand synthesis
   2630..2959    +  promoter       SV40 promoter: SV40 enhancer and early promoter
   3026..3817    +  CDS            neo: KKA2_KLEPN - Also known as kan, nptII. Experimental evidence at protein level: Swiss-Prot protein existence level 1. Resistance to kanamycin, neomycin, paromomycin, ribostamycin, butirosin and gentamicin B. From Klebsiella pneumoniae.
   3841..3999    +  CDS            ble (fragment): BLE_KLEPN - Experimental evidence at protein level: Swiss-Prot protein existence level 1. Binding protein with a strong affinity to the bleomycin family of antibiotics. Binds to CL990; an antimitotic-antibiotic compound. From Klebsiella pneumoniae.
   3994..4115    +  polyA_signal   SV40 poly(A) signal: SV40 polyadenylation signal
   4188..4204    -  protein_bind   lac operator: The lac repressor binds to the lac operator to inhibit transcription in E. coli. This inhibition can be relieved by adding lactose or isopropyl-β-D-thiogalactopyranoside (IPTG). lac repressor encoded by lacI
   4212..4242    -  promoter       lac promoter: promoter for the E. coli lac operon
   4257..4278    -  protein_bind   CAP binding site: CAP binding activates transcription in the presence of cAMP. E. coli catabolite activator protein
   4291..4383    -  CDS            lacI (fragment): lac repressor; lacI; The lac repressor binds to the lac operator to inhibit transcription in E. coli. This inhibition can be relieved by adding lactose or isopropyl-β-D-thiogalactopyranoside (IPTG).
   4566..5154    -  rep_origin     ori: high-copy-number ColE1/pMB1/pBR322/pUC origin of replication
   5325..6185    -  CDS            AmpR: β-lactamase; bla; confers resistance to ampicillin, carbenicillin, and related antibiotics
   6186..6290    -  promoter       AmpR promoter: bla
>Addgene plasmid #163104 | pRD397 | addgene full sequence | sequence record 321845 | Addgene NGS Result
GACGGATCGGGAGATCTCCCGATCCCCTATGGTGCACTCTCAGTACAATCTGCTCTGATGCCGCATAGTT
AAGCCAGTATCTGCTCCCTGCTTGTGTGTTGGAGGTCGCTGAGTAGTGCGCGAGCAAAATTTAAGCTACA
ACAAGGCAAGGCTTGACCGACAATTGCATGAAGAATCTGCTTAGGGTTAGGCGTTTTGCGCTGCTTCGCG
ATGTACGGGCCAGATATACGCGTTGACATTGATTATTGACTAGTTATTAATAGTAATCAATTACGGGGTC
ATTAGTTCATAGCCCATATATGGAGTTCCGCGTTACATAACTTACGGTAAATGGCCCGCCTGGCTGACCG
CCCAACGACCCCCGCCCATTGACGTCAATAATGACGTATGTTCCCATAGTAACGCCAATAGGGACTTTCC
ATTGACGTCAATGGGTGGAGTATTTACGGTAAACTGCCCACTTGGCAGTACATCAAGTGTATCATATGCC
AAGTACGCCCCCTATTGACGTCAATGACGGTAAATGGCCCGCCTGGCATTATGCCCAGTACATGACCTTA
TGGGACTTTCCTACTTGGCAGTACATCTACGTATTAGTCATCGCTATTACCATGGTGATGCGGTTTTGGC
AGTACATCAATGGGCGTGGATAGCGGTTTGACTCACGGGGATTTCCAAGTCTCCACCCCATTGACGTCAA
TGGGAGTTTGTTTTGGCACCAAAATCAACGGGACTTTCCAAAATGTCGTAACAACTCCGCCCCATTGACG
CAAATGGGCGGTAGGCGTGTACGGTGGGAGGTCTATATAAGCAGAGCTCTCTGGCTAACTAGAGAACCCA
CTGCTTACTGGCTTATCGAAATTAATACGACTCACTATAGGGAGACCCAAGCTGGCTAGCGTTTAAACTT
AAGCTTGGTACCGAGCTCGGATCCCCGGGTACCGGTCGCCACCATGCCAAAGAAGAAGAGGAAGGTAGGC
ATGGTGAGCAAGGGCGAGGAGCTGTTCACCGGGGTGGTGCCCATCCTGGTCGAGCTGGACGGCGACGTAA
ACGGCCACAAGTTCAGCGTGTCCGGCGAGGGCGAGGGCGATGCCACCTACGGCAAGCTGACCCTGAAGTT
CATCTGCACCACCGGCAAGCTGCCCGTGCCCTGGCCCACCCTCGTGACCACCCTGTCCTGGGGCGTGCAG
TGCTTCGCCCGCTACCCCGACCACATGAAGCAGCACGACTTCTTCAAGTCCGCCATGCCCGAAGGCTACG
TCCAGGAGCGCACCATCTTCTTCAAGGACGACGGCAACTACAAGACCCGCGCCGAGGTGAAGTTCGAGGG
CGACACCCTGGTGAACCGCATCGAGCTGAAGGGCATCGACTTCAAGGAGGACGGCAACATCCTGGGGCAC
AAGCTGGAGTACAACTACTTTAGCGACAACGTCTATATCACCGCCGACAAGCAGAAGAACGGCATCAAGG
CCAACTTCAAGATCCGCCACAACATCGAGGACGGCGGCGTGCAGCTCGCCGACCACTACCAGCAGAACAC
CCCCATCGGCGACGGCCCCGTGCTGCTGCCCGACAACCACTACCTGAGCACCCAGTCCAAGCTGAGCAAA
GACCCCAACGAGAAGCGCGATCACATGGTCCTGCTGGAGTTCGTGACCGCCGCCGGGATCACTCTCGGCA
TGGACGAGCTGTACAAGGCTGCCGTTAAATCTGGCACCAAAGCTAAACGTGCTCAGCGTCCGGCAAAATA
TAGCTACGTTGACGAAAACGGCGAAACTAAAACCTGGACTGGCCAAGGCCGTACTCCAGCTGTAATCAAA
AAAGCAATGGATGAGCAAGGTAAATCCCTCGACGATTTCCTGATCAAGCAACCGAAAAAGAAACGCAAAG
TTGGGTAAACCCGCTGATCAGCCTCGACTGTGCCTTCTAGTTGCCAGCCATCTGTTGTTTGCCCCTCCCC
CGTGCCTTCCTTGACCCTGGAAGGTGCCACTCCCACTGTCCTTTCCTAATAAAATGAGGAAATTGCATCG
CATTGTCTGAGTAGGTGTCATTCTATTCTGGGGGGTGGGGTGGGGCAGGACAGCAAGGGGGAGGATTGGG
AAGACAATAGCAGGCATGCTGGGGATGCGGTGGGCTCTATGGCTTCTGAGGCGGAAAGAACCAGCTGGGG
CTCTAGGGGGTATCCCC
[124 nt withheld, positions 2188-2311]
C
[91 nt withheld, positions 2313-2403]
A
[49 nt withheld, positions 2405-2453]
CCTTTGACGTTGGAGTCCACGTTCTTT
[37 nt withheld, positions 2481-2517]
ACCCTATCTCGGTCTATTCTTTTGATTTATAAGGGATTTTGCCGATTTCGGCCTATTGGTTAAAAAATGA
GCTGATTTAACAAAAATTTAACGCGAATTAATTCTGTGGAATGTGTGTCAGTTAGGGTGTGGAAAGTCCC
CAGGCTCCCCAGCAGGCAGAAGTATGCAAAGCATGCATCTCAATTAGTCAGCAACCAGGTGTGGAAAGTC
CCCAGGCTCCCCAGCAGGCAGAAGTATGCAAAGCATGCATCTCAATTAGTCAGCAACCATAGTCCCGCCC
CTAACTCCGCCCATCCCGCCCCTAACTCCGCCCAGTTCCGCCCATTCTCCGCCCCATGGCTGACTAATTT
TTTTTATTTATGCAGAGGCCGAGGCCGCCTCTGCCTCTGAGCTATTCCAGAAGTAGTGAGGAGGCTTTTT
TGGAGGCCTAGGCTTTTGCAAAAAGCTCCCGGGAGCTTGTATATCCATTTTCGGATCTGATCAAGAGACA
GGATGAGGATCGTTTCGCATGATTGAACAAGATGGATTGCACGCAGGTTCTCCGGCCGCTTGGGTGGAGA
GGCTATTCGGCTATGACTGGGCACAACAGACAATCGGCTGCTCTGATGCCGCCGTGTTCCGGCTGTCAGC
GCAGGGGCGCCCGGTTCTTTTTGTCAAGACCGACCTGTCCGGTGCCCTGAATGAACTGCAGGACGAGGCA
GCGCGGCTATCGTGGCTGGCCACGACGGGCGTTCCTTGCGCAGCTGTGCTCGACGTTGTCACTGAAGCGG
GAAGGGACTGGCTGCTATTGGGCGAAGTGCCGGGGCAGGATCTCCTGTCATCTCACCTTGCTCCTGCCGA
GAAAGTATCCATCATGGCTGATGCAATGCGGCGGCTGCATACGCTTGATCCGGCTACCTGCCCATTCGAC
CACCAAGCGAAACATCGCATCGAGCGAGCACGTACTCGGATGGAAGCCGGTCTTGTCGATCAGGATGATC
TGGACGAAGAGCATCAGGGGCTCGCGCCAGCCGAACTGTTCGCCAGGCTCAAGGCGCGCATGCCCGACGG
CGAGGATCTCGTCGTGACCCATGGCGATGCCTGCTTGCCGAATATCATGGTGGAAAATGGCCGCTTTTCT
GGATTCATCGACTGTGGCCGGCTGGGTGTGGCGGACCGCTATCAGGACATAGCGTTGGCTACCCGTGATA
TTGCTGAAGAGCTTGGCGGCGAATGGGCTGACCGCTTCCTCGTGCTTTACGGTATCGCCGCTCCCGATTC
GCAGCGCATCGCCTTCTATCGCCTTCTTGACGAGTTCTTCTGAGCGGGACTCTGGGGTTCGAAATGACCG
ACCAAGCGACGCCCAACCTGCCATCACGAGATTTCGATTCCACCGCCGCCTTCTATGAAAGGTTGGGCTT
CGGAATCGTTTTCCGGGACGCCGGCTGGATGATCCTCCAGCGCGGGGATCTCATGCTGGAGTTCTTCGCC
CACCCCAACTTGTTTATTGCAGCTTATAATGGTTACAAATAAAGCAATAGCATCACAAATTTCACAAATA
AAGCATTTTTTTCACTGCATTCTAGTTGTGGTTTGTCCAAACTCATCAATGTATCTTATCATGTCTGTAT
ACCGTCGACCTCTAGCTAGAGCTTGGCGTAATCATGGTCATAGCTGTTTCCTGTGTGAAATTGTTATCCG
CTCACAATTCCACACAACATACGAGCCGGAAGCATAAAGTGTAAAGCCTGGGGTGCCTAATGAGTGAGCT
AACTCACATTAATTGCGTTGCGCTCACTGCCCGCTTTCCAGTCGGGAAACCTGTCGTGCCAGCTGCATTA
ATGAATCGGCCAACGCGCGGGGAGAGGCGGTTTGCGTATTGGGCGCTCTTCCGCTTCCTCGCTCACTGAC
TCGCTGCGCTCGGTCGTTCGGCTGCGGCGAGCGGTATCAGCTCACTCAAAGGCGGTAATACGGTTATCCA
CAGAATCAGGGGATAACGCAGGAAAGAACATGTGAGCAAAAGGCCAGCAAAAGGCCAGGAACCGTAAAAA
GGCCGCGTTGCTGGCGTTTTTCCATAGGCTCCGCCCCCCTGACGAGCATCACAAAAATCGACGCTCAAGT
CAGAGGTGGCGAAACCCGACAGGACTATAAAGATACCAGGCGTTTCCCCCTGGAAGCTCCCTCGTGCGCT
CTCCTGTTCCGACCCTGCCGCTTACCGGATACCTGTCCGCCTTTCTCCCTTCGGGAAGCGTGGCGCTTTC
TCATAGCTCACGCTGTAGGTATCTCAGTTCGGTGTAGGTCGTTCGCTCCAAGCTGGGCTGTGTGCACGAA
CCCCCCGTTCAGCCCGACCGCTGCGCCTTATCCGGTAACTATCGTCTTGAGTCCAACCCGGTAAGACACG
ACTTATCGCCACTGGCAGCAGCCACTGGTAACAGGATTAGCAGAGCGAGGTATGTAGGCGGTGCTACAGA
GTTCTTGAAGTGGTGGCCTAACTACGGCTACACTAGAAGAACAGTATTTGGTATCTGCGCTCTGCTGAAG
CCAGTTACCTTCGGAAAAAGAGTTGGTAGCTCTTGATCCGGCAAACAAACCACCGCTGGTAGCGGTGGTT
TTTTTGTTTGCAAGCAGCAGATTACGCGCAGAAAAAAAGGATCTCAAGAAGATCCTTTGATCTTTTCTAC
GGGGTCTGACGCTCAGTGGAACGAAAACTCACGTTAAGGGATTTTGGTCATGAGATTATCAAAAAGGATC
TTCACCTAGATCCTTTTAAATTAAAAATGAAGTTTTAAATCAATCTAAAGTATATATGAGTAAACTTGGT
CTGACAGTTACCAATGCTTAATCAGTGAGGCACCTATCTCAGCGATCTGTCTATTTCGTTCATCCATAGT
TGCCTGACTCCCCGTCGTGTAGATAACTACGATACGGGAGGGCTTACCATCTGGCCCCAGTGCTGCAATG
ATACCGCGAGACCCACGCTCACCGGCTCCAGATTTATCAGCAATAAACCAGCCAGCCGGAAGGGCCGAGC
GCAGAAGTGGTCCTGCAACTTTATCCGCCTCCATCCAGTCTATTAATTGTTGCCGGGAAGCTAGAGTAAG
TAGTTCGCCAGTTAATAGTTTGCGCAACGTTGTTGCCATTGCTACAGGCATCGTGGTGTCACGCTCGTCG
TTTGGTATGGCTTCATTCAGCTCCGGTTCCCAACGATCAAGGCGAGTTACATGATCCCCCATGTTGTGCA
AAAAAGCGGTTAGCTCCTTCGGTCCTCCGATCGTTGTCAGAAGTAAGTTGGCCGCAGTGTTATCACTCAT
GGTTATGGCAGCACTGCATAATTCTCTTACTGTCATGCCATCCGTAAGATGCTTTTCTGTGACTGGTGAG
TACTCAACCAAGTCATTCTGAGAATAGTGTATGCGGCGACCGAGTTGCTCTTGCCCGGCGTCAATACGGG
ATAATACCGCGCCACATAGCAGAACTTTAAAAGTGCTCATCATTGGAAAACGTTCTTCGGGGCGAAAACT
CTCAAGGATCTTACCGCTGTTGAGATCCAGTTCGATGTAACCCACTCGTGCACCCAACTGATCTTCAGCA
TCTTTTACTTTCACCAGCGTTTCTGGGTGAGCAAAAACAGGAAGGCAAAATGCCGCAAAAAAGGGAATAA
GGGCGACACGGAAATGTTGAATACTCATACTCTTCCTTTTTCAATATTATTGAAGCATTTATCAGGGTTA
TTGTCTCATGAGCGGATACATATTTGAATGTATTTAGAAAAATAAACAAATAGGGGTTCCGCGCACATTT
CCCCGAAAAGTGCCACCTGACGTC
